>Addgene plasmid #12636 | LPCX Smad2 | addgene full sequence | sequence record 140119 | Addgene NGS Result
TTTGAAAGACCCCACCCGTAGGTGGCAAGCTAGCTTAAGTAACGCCACTTTGCAAGGCATGGAAAAATAC
ATAACTGAGAATAGAAAAGTTCAGATCAAGGTCAGGAACAAAGAAACAGCTGAATACCAAACAGGATATC
TGTGGTAAGCGGTTCCTGCCCCGGCTCAGGGCCAAGAACAGATGAGACAGCTGAGTGATGGGCCAAACAG
GATATCTGTGGTAAGCAGTTCCTGCCCCGGCTCGGGGCCAAGAACAGATGGTCCCCAGATGCGGTCCAGC
CCTCAGCAGTTTCTAGTGAATCATCAGATGTTTCCAGGGTGCCCCAAGGACCTGAAAATGACCCTGTACC
TTATTTGAACTAACCAATCAGTTCGCTTCTCGCTTCTGTTCGCGCGCTTCCGCTCTCCGAGCTCAATAAA
AGAGCCCACAACCCCTCACTCGGCGCGCCAGTCTTCCGATAGACTGCGTCGCCCGGGTACCCGTATTCCC
AATAAAGCCTCTTGCTGTTTGCATCCGAATCGTGGTCTCGCTGTTCCTTGGGAGGGTCTCCTCTGAGTGA
TTGACTACCCACGACGGGGGTCTTTCATTTGGGGGCTCGTCCGGGATTTGGAGACCCCTGCCCAGGGACC
ACCGACCCACCACCGGGAGGTAAGCTGGCCAGCAACTTATCTGTGTCTGTCCGATTGTCTAGTGTCTATG
TTTGATGTTATGCGCCTGCGTCTGTACTAGTTAGCTAACTAGCTCTGTATCTGGCGGACCCGTGGTGGAA
CTGACGAGTTCTGAACACCCGGCCGCAACCCTGGGAGACGTCCCAGGGACTTTGGGGGCCGTTTTTGTGG
CCCGACCTGAGGAAGGGAGTCGATGTGGAATCCGACCCCGTCAGGATATGTGGTTCTGGTAGGAGACGAG
AACCTAAAACAGTTCCCGCCTCCGTCTGAATTTTTGCTTTCGGTTTGGAACCGAAGCCGCGCGTCTTGTC
TGCTGCAGCGCTGCAGCATCGTTCTGTGTTGTCTCTGTCTGACTGTGTTTCTGTATTTGTCTGAAAATTA
GGGCCAGACTGTTACCACTCCCTTAAGTTTGACCTTAGGTCACTGGAAAGATGTCGAGCGGATCGCTCAC
AACCAGTCGGTAGATGTCAAGAAGAGACGTTGGGTTACCTTCTGCTCTGCAGAATGGCCAACCTTTAACG
TCGGATGGCCGCGAGACGGCACCTTTAACCGAGACCTCATCACCCAGGTTAAGATCAAGGTCTTTTCACC
TGGCCCGCATGGACACCCAGACCAGGTCCCCTACATCGTGACCTGGGAAGCCTTGGCTTTTGACCCCCCT
CCCTGGGTCAAGCCCTTTGTACACCCTAAGCCTCCGCCTCCTCTTCCTCCATCCGCCCCGTCTCTCCCCC
TTGAACCTCCTCGTTCGACCCCGCCTCGATCCTCCCTTTATCCAGCCCTCACTCCTTCTCTAGGCGCCGG
AATTCCGATCTGATCAGCTTACCATGACCGAGTACAAGCCCACGGTGCGCCTCGCCACCCGCGACGACGT
CCCCAGGGCCGTACGCACCCTCGCCGCCGCGTTCGCCGACTACCCCGCCACGCGCCACACCGTCGATCCG
GACCGCCACATCGAGCGGGTCACCGAGCTGCAAGAACTCTTCCTCACGCGCGTCGGGCTCGACATCGGCA
AGGTGTGGGTCGCGGACGACGGCGCCGCGGTGGCGGTCTGGACCACGCCGGAGAGCGTCGAAGCGGGGGC
GGTGTTCGCCGAGATCGGCCCGCGCATGGCCGAGTTGAGCGGTTCCCGGCTGGCCGCGCAGCAACAGATG
GAAGGCCTCCTGGCGCCGCACCGGCCCAAGGAGCCCGCGTGGTTCCTGGCCACCGTCGGCGTCTCGCCCG
ACCACCAGGGCAAGGGTCTGGGCAGCGCCGTCGTGCTCCCCGGAGTGGAGGCGGCCGAGCGCGCCGGGGT
GCCCGCCTTCCTGGAGACCTCCGCGCCCCGCAACCTCCCCTTCTACGAGCGGCTCGGCTTCACCGTCACC
GCCGACGTCGAGGTGCCCGAAGGACCGCGCACCTGGTGCATGACCCGCAAGCCCGGTGCCTGACGCCCGC
CCCACGACCCGCAGCGCCCGACCGAAAGGAGCGCACGACCCCATGCATCGGATCCGGCCATTAGCCATAT
TATTCATTGGTTATATAGCATAAATCAATATTGGCTATTGGCCATTGCATACGTTGTATCCATATCATAA
TATGTACATTTATATTGGCTCATGTCCAACATTACCGCCATGTTGACATTGATTATTGACTAGTTATTAA
TAGTAATCAATTACGGGGTCATTAGTTCATAGCCCATATATGGAGTTCCGCGTTACATAACTTACGGTAA
ATGGCCCGCCTGGCTGACCGCCCAACGACCCCCGCCCATTGACGTCAATAATGACGTATGTTCCCATAGT
AACGCCAATAGGGACTTTCCATTGACGTCAATGGGTGGAGTATTTACGGTAAACTGCCCACTTGGCAGTA
CATCAAGTGTATCATATGCCAAGTACGCCCCCTATTGACGTCAATGACGGTAAATGGCCCGCCTGGCATT
ATGCCCAGTACATGACCTTATGGGACTTTCCTACTTGGCAGTACATCTACGTATTAGTCATCGCTATTAC
CATGGTGATGCGGTTTTGGCAGTACATCAATGGGCGTGGATAGCGGTTTGACTCACGGGGATTTCCAAGT
CTCCACCCCATTGACGTCAATGGGAGTTTGTTTTGGCACCAAAATCAACGGGACTTTCCAAAATGTCGTA
ACAACTCCGCCCCATTGACGCAAATGGGCGGTAGGCGTGTACGGTGGGAGGTCTATATAAGCAGAGCTCG
TTTAGTGAACCGTCAGATCGCCTGGAGACGCCATCCACGCTGTTTTGACCTCCATAGAAGACACCGGGAC
CGATCCAGCCTCCGCGGCCCCAAGCCCTCGAGGGCTTGTTCGATACCATGGACTACAAGGACGACGATGA
CAAGGGTCGACAATCGTCCATCTTGCCATTCACGCCGCCAGTTGTGAAGAGACTGCTGGGATGGAAGAAG
TCAGCTGGTGGGTCTGGAGGAGCAGGCGGAGGAGAGCAGAATGGGCAGGAAGAAAAGTGGTGTGAGAAAG
CAGTGAAAAGTCTGGTGAAGAAGCTAAAGAAAACAGGACGATTAGATGAGCTTGAGAAAGCCATCACCAC
TCAAAACTGTAATACTAAATGTGTTACCATACCAAGCACTTGCTCTGAAATTTGGGGACTGAGTACACCA
AATACGATAGATCAGTGGGATACAACAGGCCTTTACAGCTTCTCTGAACAAACCAGGTCTCTTGATGGTC
GTCTCCAGGTATCCCATCGAAAAGGATTGCCACATGTTATATATTGCCGATTATGGCGCTGGCCTGATCT
TCACAGTCATCATGAACTCAAGGCAATTGAAAACTGCGAATATGCTTTTAATCTTAAAAAGGATGAAGTA
TGTGTAAACCCTTACCACTATCAGAGAGTTGAGACACCAGTTTTGCCTCCAGTATTAGTGCCCCGACACA
CCGAGATCCTAACAGAACTTCCGCCTCTGGATGACTATACTCACTCCATTCCAGAAAACACTAACTTCCC
AGCAGGAATTGAGCCACAGAGTAATTATATTCCAGAAACGCCACCTCCTGGATATATCAGTGAAGATGGA
GAAACAAGTGACCAACAGTTGAATCAAAGTATGGACACAGGCTCTCCAGCAGAACTATCTCCTACTACTC
TTTCCCCTGTTAATCATAGCTTGGATTTACAGCCAGTTACTTACTCAGAACCTGCATTTTGGTGTTCGAT
AGCATATTATGAATTAAATCAGAGGGTTGGAGAAACCTTCCATGCATCACAGCCCTCACTCACTGTAGAT
GGCTTTACAGACCCATCAAATTCAGAGAGGTTCTGCTTAGGTTTACTCTCCAATGTTAACCGAAATGCCA
CGGTAGAAATGACAAGAAGGCATATAGGAAGAGGAGTGCGCTTATACTACATAGGTGGGGAAGTTTTTGC
TGAGTGCCTAAGTGATAGTGCAATCTTTGTGCAGAGCCCCAATTGTAATCAGAGATATGGCTGGCACCCT
GCAACAGTGTGTAAAATTCCACCAGGCTGTAATCTGAAGATCTTCAACAACCAGGAATTTGCTGCTCTTC
TGGCTCAGTCTGTTAATCAGGGTTTTGAAGCCGTCTATCAGCTAACTAGAATGTGCACCATAAGAATGAG
TTTTGTGAAAGGGTGGGGAGCAGAATACCGAAGGCAGACGGTAACAAGTACTCCTTGCTGGATTGAACTT
CATCTGAATGGACCTCTACAGTGGTTGGACAAAGTATTAACTCAGATGGGATCCCCTTCAGTGCGTTGCT
CAAGCATGTCATAATCTAGAACATCGATAAAATAAAAGATTTTATTTAGTCTCCAGAAAAAGGGGGGAAT
GAAAGACCCCACCTGTAGGTTTGGCAAGCTAGCTTAAGTAACGCCATTTTGCAAGGCATGGAAAAATACA
TAACTGAGAATAGAGAAGTTCAGATCAAGGTCAGGAACAGATGGAACAGCTGAATATGGGCCAAACAGGA
TATCTGTGGTAAGCAGTTCCTGCCCCGGCTCAGGGCCAAGAACAGATGGAACAGCTGAATATGGGCCAAA
CAGGATATCTGTGGTAAGCAGTTCCTGCCCCGGCTCAGGGCCAAGAACAGATGGTCCCCAGATGCGGTCC
AGCCCTCAGCAGTTTCTAGAGAACCATCAGATGTTTCCAGGGTGCCCCAAGGACCTGAAATGACCCTGTG
CCTTATTTGAACTAACCAATCAGTTCGCTTCTCGCTTCTGTTCGCGCGCTTCTGCTCCCCGAGCTCAATA
AAAGAGCCCACAACCCCTCACTCGGGGCGCCAGTCCTCCGATTGACTGAGTCGCCCGGGTACCCGTGTAT
CCAATAAACCCTCTTGCAGTTGCATCCGACTTGTGGTCTCGCTGTTCCTTGGGAGGGTCTCCTCTGAGTG
ATTGACTACCCGTCAGCGGGGGTCTTTCATTTGGGGGCTCGTCCGGGATCGGGAGACCCCTGCCCAGGGA
CCACCGACCCACCACCGGGAGGTAAGCTGGCTGCCTCGCGCGTTTCGGTGATGACGGTGAAAACCTCTGA
CACATGCAGCTCCCGGAGACGGTCACAGCTTGTCTGTAAGCGGATGCCGGGAGCAGACAAGCCCGTCAGG
GCGCGTCAGCGGGTGTTGGCGGGTGTCGGGGCGCAGCCATGACCCAGTCACGTAGCGATAGCGGAGTGTA
TACTGGCTTAACTATGCGGCATCAGAGCAGATTGTACTGAGAGTGCACCATATGCGGTGTGAAATACCGC
ACAGATGCGTAAGGAGAAAATACCGCATCAGGCGCTCTTCCGCTTCCTCGCTCACTGACTCGCTGCGCTC
GGTCGTTCGGCTGCGGCGAGCGGTATCAGCTCACTCAAAGGCGGTAATACGGTTATCCACAGAATCAGGG
GATAACGCAGGAAAGAACATGTGAGCAAAAGGCCAGCAAAAGGCCAGGAACCGTAAAAAGGCCGCGTTGC
TGGCGTTTTTCCATAGGCTCCGCCCCCCTGACGAGCATCACAAAAATCGACGCTCAAGTCAGAGGTGGCG
AAACCCGACAGGACTATAAAGATACCAGGCGTTTCCCCCTGGAAGCTCCCTCGTGCGCTCTCCTGTTCCG
ACCCTGCCGCTTACCGGATACCTGTCCGCCTTTCTCCCTTCGGGAAGCGTGGCGCTTTCTCATAGCTCAC
GCTGTAGGTATCTCAGTTCGGTGTAGGTCGTTCGCTCCAAGCTGGGCTGTGTGCACGAACCCCCCGTTCA
GCCCGACCGCTGCGCCTTATCCGGTAACTATCGTCTTGAGTCCAACCCGGTAAGACACGACTTATCGCCA
CTGGCAGCAGCCACTGGTAACAGGATTAGCAGAGCGAGGTATGTAGGCGGTGCTACAGAGTTCTTGAAGT
GGTGGCCTAACTACGGCTACACTAGAAGGACAGTATTTGGTATCTGCGCTCTGCTGAAGCCAGTTACCTT
CGGAAAAAGAGTTGGTAGCTCTTGATCCGGCAAACAAACCACCGCTGGTAGCGGTGGTTTTTTTGTTTGC
AAGCAGCAGATTACTCGCAGAAAAAAAGGATCTCAAGAAGATCCTTTGATCTTTTCTACGGGGTCTGACG
CTCAGTGGAACGAAAACTCACGTTAAGGGATTTTGGTCATGAGATTATCAAAAAGGATCTTCACCTAGAT
CCTTTTAAATTAAAAATGAAGTTTTAAATCAATCTAAAGTATATATGAGTAAACTTGGTCTGACAGTTAC
CAATGCTTAATCAGTGAGGCACCTATCTCAGCGATCTGTCTATTTCGTTCATCCATAGTTGCCTGACTCC
CCGTCGTGTAGATAACTACGATACGGGAGGGCTTACCATCTGGCCCCAGTGCTGCAATGATACCGCGAGA
CCCACGCTCACCGGCTCCAGATTTATCAGCAATAAACCAGCCAGCCGGAAGGGCCGAGCGCAGAAGTGGT
CCTGCAACTTTATCCGCCTCCATCCAGTCTATTAATTGTTGCCGGGAAGCTAGAGTAAGTAGTTCGCCAG
TTAATAGTTTGCGCAACGTTGTTGCCATTGCTGCAGGCATCGTGGTGTCACGCTCGTCGTTTGGTATGGC
TTCATTCAGCTCCGGTTCCCAACGATCAAGGCGAGTTACATGATCCCCCATGTTGTGCAAAAAAGCGGTT
AGCTCCTTCGGTCCTCCGATCGTTGTCAGAAGTAAGTTGGCCGCAGTGTTATCACTCATGGTTATGGCAG
CACTGCATAATTCTCTTACTGTCATGCCATCCGTAAGATGCTTTTCTGTGACTGGTGAGTACTCAACCAA
GTCATTCTGAGAATAGTGTATGCGGCGACCGAGTTGCTCTTGCCCGGCGTCAACACGGGATAATACCGCG
CCACATAGCAGAACTTTAAAAGTGCTCATCATTGGAAAACGTTCTTCGGGGCGAAAACTCTCAAGGATCT
TACCGCTGTTGAGATCCAGTTCGATGTAACCCACTCGTGCACCCAACTGATCTTCAGCATCTTTTACTTT
CACCAGCGTTTCTGGGTGAGCAAAAACAGGAAGGCAAAATGCCGCAAAAAAGGGAATAAGGGCGACACGG
AAATGTTGAATACTCATACTCTTCCTTTTTCAATATTATTGAAGCATTTATCAGGGTTATTGTCTCATGA
GCGGATACATATTTGAATGTATTTAGAAAAATAAACAAATAGGGGTTCCGCGCACATTTCCCCGAAAAGT
GCCACCTGACGTCTAAGAAACCATTATTATCATGACATTAACCTATAAAAATAGGCGTATCACGAGGCCC
TTTCGTCTTCAAGAATTCATACCAGATCACCGAAAACTGTCCTCCAAATGTGTCCCCCTCACACTCCCAA
ATTCGCGGGCTTCTGCCTCTTAGACCACTCTACCCTATTCCCCACACTCACCGGAGCCAAAGCCGCGGCC
CTTCCGTTTCTTTGCT
Features (pLannotate 1.2.2; 17 found; start..end, strand, type, name):
      3..110     +  LTR            3' LTR (ΔU3) (fragment): self-inactivating 3' long terminal repeat (LTR) from Moloney murine leukemia virus
    127..184     +  LTR            LTR (fragment): long terminal repeat from Moloney murine leukemia virus
    198..261     +  LTR            LTR (fragment): long terminal repeat from Moloney murine leukemia virus
    414..589     +  LTR            5' LTR (truncated): truncated long terminal repeat from Moloney murine sarcoma virus
    711..985     +  misc_feature   MESV Ψ (fragment): packaging signal of murine embryonic stem cell virus
   1052..1468    +  CDS            gag (truncated): truncated Moloney murine leukemia virus (MMLV) gag gene lacking the start codon
   1494..2093    +  CDS            PuroR: puromycin N-acetyltransferase; pac from Streptomyces alboniger; confers resistance to puromycin
   2285..2664    +  enhancer       CMV enhancer: human cytomegalovirus immediate early enhancer
   2665..2868    +  promoter       CMV promoter: human cytomegalovirus (CMV) immediate early promoter
   2994..3014    +  CDS            FLAG (fragment): FLAG® epitope tag, followed by an enterokinase cleavage site
   3024..4421    +  CDS            SMAD2: SMAD2_HUMAN - Also known as MADH2, MADR2. Experimental evidence at protein level: Swiss-Prot protein existence level 1. Receptor-regulated SMAD (R-SMAD) that is an intracellular signal transducer and transcriptional modulator activated by TGF-beta (transforming growth factor) and activin type 1 receptor kinases. Binds the TRE element in the promoter region of many genes that are regulated by TGF-beta and, on formation of the SMAD2/SMAD4 complex, activates transcription. May act as a tumor suppressor in colorectal carcinoma. Positively regulates PDPK1 kinase activity by stimulating its dissocia
   4478..5071    +  LTR            LTR: long terminal repeat from Moloney murine leukemia virus
   5140..5180    +  CDS            rop (fragment): Rop protein, which maintains plasmids at low copy number; rop
   5282..5422    +  misc_feature   bom: basis of mobility region from pBR322
   5608..6196    -  rep_origin     ori: high-copy-number ColE1/pMB1/pBR322/pUC origin of replication
   6367..7227    -  CDS            AmpR: β-lactamase; bla; confers resistance to ampicillin, carbenicillin, and related antibiotics
   7228..7332    -  promoter       AmpR promoter: bla
