[The description below was written by a language model from this plasmid's Addgene catalogue record and pLannotate feature annotations shown in this document.]
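Description:
LPCX Smad2 is a Moloney murine leukemia virus-based retroviral vector for stable expression of N-terminally Flag-tagged human Smad2 in mammalian cells. The LPCX backbone (about 6.6 kb without insert) was derived from LNCX by replacing the neomycin resistance gene with a puromycin resistance gene. In bacteria the plasmid is maintained through a high-copy ColE1/pBR322-type origin and selected with ampicillin via the β-lactamase gene. A pBR322 bom region and a small rop fragment are also annotated in the bacterial portion.

The annotated sequence record (7,576 nt) shows the classic LNCX-style layout. A 5′ LTR, detected as several MoMLV/MoMSV LTR fragments, is followed by the Ψ packaging signal and a truncated gag segment lacking its start codon, which together allow the genomic RNA to be encapsidated when the plasmid is introduced into a packaging cell line. The puromycin N-acetyltransferase gene sits directly downstream and is presumably expressed from the LTR-driven transcript. An internal human cytomegalovirus immediate-early enhancer/promoter then drives the payload, a Flag epitope followed by the roughly 1.4 kb SMAD2 coding sequence, which was inserted at an HpaI site destroyed during cloning. A full-length 3′ LTR closes the proviral unit.

SMAD2 is a receptor-regulated Smad that transduces TGF-β and activin receptor signals and, in complex with SMAD4, activates target gene transcription. The construct lets transduced cells be selected with puromycin and the exogenous protein be detected through the Flag tag. The associated publication studied autocrine TGF-β receptor and Smad signaling in adipocyte differentiation.
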