Addgene plasmid #12636: LPCX Smad2
Depositing lab: Rik Derynck. Depositing organization: University of California, San Francisco (UCSF). Publication: Roles of autocrine TGF-beta receptor and Smad signaling in adipocyte differentiation. Choy L, Skillington J, Derynck R. J Cell Biol. 2000 May 1. 149(3):667-82. 10.1083/jcb.149.3.667 PubMed 10791980.
Backbone
  Vector backbone: LPCX
  Backbone size w/o insert (bp): 6600
  Vector type: Mammalian Expression, Retroviral
  Selectable markers: Puromycin
Growth in bacteria
  Bacterial resistance: Ampicillin, 100 μg/mL
  Growth temperature: 37°C
  Growth strain: DH5alpha
  Copy number: High Copy
Gene/Insert
  Gene/Insert name: Smad2
  Species: H. sapiens (human)
  Insert size (bp): 1400
  Entrez Gene: SMAD2 (a.k.a. CHTD8, JV18, JV18-1, LDS6, MADH2, MADR2, hMAD-2, hSMAD2)
  Tag / fusion protein: Flag (N terminal on insert)
  Cloning method: Restriction Enzyme; 5′ cloning site HpaI (destroyed during cloning); 3′ cloning site HpaI (destroyed during cloning)
  Sequencing primers: 5′ LNCX
Terms and licenses: Academic/Nonprofit Terms; Industry Terms: Not Available to Industry
Depositor comments: LPCX was made by replacing the neo gene of LNCX with the puro gene.
How to cite: LPCX Smad2 was a gift from Rik Derynck (Addgene plasmid # 12636 ; http://n2t.net/addgene:12636 ; RRID:Addgene_12636)
