>Addgene plasmid #12636 | LPCX Smad2 | addgene partial sequence | sequence record 19060 | LNCX 5'-AGCTCGTTTAGTGAACCGTCAGATC-3'
TTTTGACCTCCATAGAAGACACCGGGACCGATCCAGCCTCCGCGGCCCCAAGCCCTCGAGGGCTTGTTCG
ATACCATGGACTACAAGGACGACGATGACAAGGGTCGACAATCGTCCATCTTGCCATTCACGCCGCCAGT
TGTGAAGAGACTGCTGGGATGGAAGAAGTCAGCTGGTGGGTCTGGAGGAGCAGGCGGAGGAGAGCAGAAT
GGGCAGGAAGAAAAGTGGTGTGAGAAAGCAGTGAAAAGTCTGGTGAAGAAGCTAAAGAAAACAGGACGAT
TAGATGAGCTTGAGAAAGCCATCACCACTCAAAACTGTAATACTAAATGTGTTACCATACCAAGCACTTG
CTCTGAAATTTGGGGACTGAGTACACCAAATACGATAGATCAGTGGGATACAACAGGCCTTTACAGCTTC
TCTGAACAAACCAGGTCTCTTGATGGTCGTCTCCAGGTATCCCATCGAAAAGGATTGCCACATGTTATAT
ATTGCCGATTATGGCGCTGGCCTGATCTTCACAGTCATCATGAACTCAAGGCAATTGAAAACTGCGAATA
TGCTTTTAATCTTAAAAAGGATGAAGTATGTGTAAACCCTTACCACTATCAGAGAGTTGAGACACCAGTT
TTGCCTCCAGTATTAGTGCCCCGACACACCGAGATCCTAACAGAACTTCCGCCTCTGGATGACTATACTC
ACTCCATTCCAGAAAACACTAACTTCCCAGCAGGAATTGAGCCACAGAGTAATTATATTCCAGAAACGCC
ACCTCCTGGATATATCAGTGAAGATGG
